>Addgene plasmid #20202 | pFastBac1 Flag Su(Z)2 | addgene partial sequence | sequence record 26050 | Polyhedrin-f
NNNNTTNNNNNTTTCGTACNGTTTTGTAATAAAAAAACCTATAAATATTCCGGATTATTCATACCGTCCC
ACCATCGGGCGCGGATCCCGGTCCGAAGCGCGCCCACCATGGACTACAAGGACGATGACGACAAGCATAT
GATGCATCTGCAAAACACGCACAACACAATGGAATCAAACGCCGCTATGGATGCCACATCCCCAGCTTCC
CGGGATGTCCGACAGTTTCATGATCTGATAACGTGCCGACTTTGTCGCGGTTACATGATCGATCCAACCA
CTGTGGATTACTGTTATCATACCTATTGCAGAAGTTGCATACTAAAGCACCTGCTGCGAGCGGTATATTG
TCCGGAATGTAAAGCCAGCGGAGGCAAGGAAATCAATGAATTGAATCTGAAATCGGATGATACGTTGCGA
TCGCTAATCTATAAGCTAGTGCCGGGACTCTATCAAAGGGAGTGCAAGGAGCTGGCAGATTTCAAGGAGC
AGCACGATTTGGTGGATGAACAAACGACTGATGAACCGGAGTTCTTCACAACCACGGAACTTATAAGCTT
ATCCCTGGAATACCATCCCGCCATGCTGCATCAGTGTGGTCCTGGTGAGGTGCCTCCCACTATTTACCTG
CAATGTGCCGCCGGATTACCTGTGNNNNNNACTGAAAAAGGTTTCCTCTGCNCCCAAAGTAACAACAATA
AAAGACGGACANACNGGTCNNNNNGGANANGTGGAGAGGACGCACCTACAAAGGATGAGGTACTGCCTAC
CAATTTCCACCCTNNNNANGGAACTGTNCCNNNNNGTGTNNANANNNNN
