[The description below was written by a language model from this plasmid's Addgene catalogue record.]
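Description:
pFastBac1 Flag Su(Z)2 is an insect-cell expression construct built on the Invitrogen pFastBac1 backbone (4775 bp without insert), a donor plasmid of the Bac-to-Bac baculovirus system. It is maintained in E. coli as a high-copy plasmid under ampicillin selection. The record also lists gentamicin as a selectable marker. In the standard pFastBac1 design, the gentamicin resistance gene sits together with the expression cassette between mini-Tn7 transposon arms, so that both can be moved by site-specific transposition into a baculovirus shuttle vector (bacmid) in a suitable E. coli host. Recombinant bacmids are then selected and used to generate virus in insect cells. No feature table is provided, so these backbone elements are inferred from the named vector rather than from annotation.

The payload is the Drosophila melanogaster Suppressor 2 of zeste cDNA, Su(z)2 (also known as Arp or CG3905), recorded as a 6201 bp insert. It was cloned by restriction enzymes between BssHII at the 5′ end and SpeI at the 3′ end, with both sites retained. A Flag epitope is fused to the N terminus of the protein, allowing detection and affinity purification with anti-Flag reagents. The promoter is not stated explicitly, but pFastBac1 normally drives inserts from the strong, very late baculoviral polyhedrin promoter, which fits with the listed polyhedrin forward sequencing primer.

The construct is suited to producing recombinant Flag-tagged Su(z)2 in baculovirus-infected insect cells. The associated publication examines this Polycomb group protein as a functional homolog of Posterior Sex Combs, which points to use of the expressed protein in functional comparison, although the record does not describe specific assays.
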