Addgene plasmid #20202: pFastBac1 Flag Su(Z)2
Depositing lab: Nicole Francis. Depositing organization: Harvard University. Publication: Polycomb group protein Suppressor 2 of zeste is a functional homolog of Posterior Sex Combs. Lo SM, Ahuja NK, Francis NJ. Mol Cell Biol. 2009 Jan . 29(2):515-25. 10.1128/MCB.01044-08 PubMed 18981224.
Backbone
  Vector backbone: pFastBac1
  Backbone manufacturer: Invitrogen
  Backbone size w/o insert (bp): 4775
  Vector type: Insect Expression
  Selectable markers: Gentamicin
Growth in bacteria
  Bacterial resistance: Ampicillin, 100 μg/mL
  Growth temperature: 37°C
  Growth strain: DH5alpha
  Copy number: High Copy
Gene/Insert
  Gene/Insert name: Su(Z)2 (alt names: Suppressor 2 of Zeste; Arp; CG3905)
  Species: D. melanogaster (fly)
  Insert size (bp): 6201
  Entrez Gene: Su(z)2 (a.k.a. Dmel_CG3905, Arp, CG3905, Dmel\CG3905, SU(Z)2, SUZ2, Su(z)2D, Su(z)3, Su(z)[[2]], Suz2, l(2)k06344, su(z)2, su(z)3)
  Tag / fusion protein: Flag (N terminal on insert)
  Cloning method: Restriction Enzyme; 5′ cloning site BssHII (not destroyed); 3′ cloning site SpeI (not destroyed)
  Sequencing primers: 5′ Polyhedrin forward; 3′ pFastBac reverse
Resource information
  A portion of this plasmid was derived from a plasmid made by: Su(Z)2 cDNA came from P. Adler via Mol Cell Biol (1994), 14(3):1721-32.
Terms and licenses: Academic/Nonprofit Terms; Industry Terms: Not Available to Industry
How to cite: pFastBac1 Flag Su(Z)2 was a gift from Nicole Francis (Addgene plasmid # 20202 ; http://n2t.net/addgene:20202 ; RRID:Addgene_20202)
